>Addgene plasmid #191222 | pLD-puro-Cc-IFIT5_K160R-VA | addgene full sequence | sequence record 467897 | Addgene NGS Result
AGGAGCTTTGTTCCTTGGGTTCTTGGGAGCAGCAGGAAGCACTATGGGCGCAGCGTCAATGACGCTGACG
GTACAGGCCAGACAATTATTGTCTGGTATAGTGCAGCAGCAGAACAATTTGCTGAGGGCTATTGAGGCGC
AACAGCATCTGTTGCAACTCACAGTCTGGGGCATCAAGCAGCTCCAGGCAAGAATCCTGGCTGTGGAAAG
ATACCTAAAGGATCAACAGCTCCTGGGGATTTGGGGTTGCTCTGGAAAACTCATTTGCACCACTGCTGTG
CCTTGGAATGCTAGTTGGAGTAATAAATCTCTGGAACAGATTTGGAATCACACGACCTGGATGGAGTGGG
ACAGAGAAATTAACAATTACACAAGCTTAATACACTCCTTAATTGAAGAATCGCAAAACCAGCAAGAAAA
GAATGAACAAGAATTATTGGAATTAGATAAATGGGCAAGTTTGTGGAATTGGTTTAACATAACAAATTGG
CTGTGGTATATAAAATTATTCATAATGATAGTAGGAGGCTTGGTAGGTTTAAGAATAGTTTTTGCTGTAC
TTTCTATAGTGAATAGAGTTAGGCAGGGATATTCACCATTATCGTTTCAGACCCACCTCCCAACCCCGAG
GGGACCCGACAGGCCCGAAGGAATAGAAGAAGAAGGTGGAGAGAGAGACAGAGACAGATCCATTCGATTA
GTGAACGGATCTCGACGGTATCGATCACGAGACTAGCCTCGAGCGGCCGCCCCCTTCACCGAGGGCCTAT
TTCCCATGATTCCTTCATATTTGCATATACGATACAAGGCTGTTAGAGAGATAATTGGAATTAATTTGAC
TGTAAACACAAAGATATTAGTACAAAATACGTGACGTAGAAAGTAATAATTTCTTGGGTAGTTTGCAGTT
TTAAAATTATGTTTTAAAATGGACTATCATATGCCAAGTACGCCCCCTATTGACGTCAATGACGGTAAAT
GGCCCGCCTGGCATTATGCCCAGTACATGACCTTATGGGACTTTCCTACTTGGCAGTACATCTACGTATT
AGTCATCGCTATTACCATGGTGATGCGGTTTTGGCAGTACATCAATGGGCGTGGATAGCGGTTTGACTCA
CGGGGATTTCCAAGTCTCCACCCCATTGACGTCAATGGGAGTTTGTTTTGGCACCAAAATCAACGGGACT
TTCCAAAATGTCGTAACAACTCCGCCCCATTGACGCAAATGGGCGGTAGGCGTGTACGGTGGGAGGTCTA
TATAAGCAGAGCTCGTTTAGTGAACCGTCAGATCGCCTGGAGACGCCATCCACGCTGTACGCGTACAAGT
TTGTACAAAAAAGTTGGCACCATGAGTGAAATTCGTAAGGACACCTTGAAGGCCATTCTGTTGGAGTTAG
AATGTCATTTTACATGGAATTTACTTAAGGAAGACATTGATCTGTTTGAGGTAGAAGATACAATTGGGCA
ACAGCTTGAATTTCTTACCACAAAATCTAGACTTGCTCTTTATAACCTATTGGCCTATGTGAAACACCTA
AAAGGCCAAAATAAAGACGCCCTTGAGTGCTTGGAACAAGCAGAAGAAATAATCCAGCAAGAACACTCAG
ACAAAGAAGAAGTACGAAGCCTGGTCACTTGGGGAAACTATGCCTGGGTGTATTATCACATGGACCAGCT
TGAAGAAGCTCAGAAGTATACAGGTAAGATAGGGAATGTCTGTAAGAAATTGTCCAGTCCTTCTAACTAC
AAGTTGGAGTGTCCTGAGACTGACTGTGAGAAAGGCTGGGCACTCTTGAAATTTGGAGGAAAGTATTATC
AAAAGGCTCGAGCGGCTTTTGAGAAGGCTCTGGAAGTGGAGCCTGACAATCCAGAATTTAACATCGGCTA
TGCTATCACAGTGTATCGGCTGGATGATTCTGATAGAGAAGGGTCTGTAAAGAGCTTTTCTCTGGGGCCT
TTGAGAAAGGCTGTTACCCTGAACCCAGATAACAGCTATATTAAGGTTTTTCTGGCACTGAAGCTTCAAG
ATGTACATGCAGAAGCTGAAGGGGAAAAGTATATTGAAGAAATCCTGGACCAAATATCATCCCAGCCTTA
CGTCCTTCGTTATGCAGCCAAGTTCTATAGGAGAAAAAATTCCTGGAACAAAGCTCTCGAACTTTTAAAA
AAGGCCTTGGAGGTGACACCAACTTCTTCTTTCCTGCATCACCAGATGGGACTTTGCTACAGGGCACAAA
TGATCCAAATCAAGAAGGCCACACACAACAGACCTAAAGGAAAGGATAAACTAAAGGTTGATGAGCTGAT
TTCATCTGCTATATTTCATTTCAAAGCAGCCATGGAACGAGACTCTATGTTTGCATTTGCCTACACAGAC
CTGGCCAACATGTATGCTGAAGGAGGCCAGTATAGCAATGCTGAGGACATTTTCCGGAAAGCTCTTCGTC
TGGAGAACATAACCGATGATCACAAACATCAGATCCATTACCACTATGGCCGCTTTCAGGAATTTCACCG
TAAATCAGAAAATACTGCCATCCATCATTATTTAGAAGCCTTAAAGGTCAAAGACAGATCACCCCTTCGC
ACCAAACTGACAAGTGCTCTGAAGAAATTGTCTACCAAGAGACTTTGTCACAATGCTTTAGATGTGCAGA
GTTTAAGTGCCCTAGGGTTTGTTTACAAGCTGGAAGGAGAAAAGAGGCAAGCTGCTGAGTACTATGAGAA
GGCACAAAAGATAGATCCAGAAAATGCAGAATTCCTGACTGCTCTCTGTGAGCTCCGACTTTCCATTTTG
CCAACTTTCTTGTACAAAGTGGTTGATTCTAGAGCGATCGCCAGAGAGCTGTTCAACCTGCTGGGCGAGA
ACCAGCCCCCCGTGGTGATCAAGGCGATCGCCTGGAGCCACCCTCAGTTCGAGAAGGGAGGAGGAAGCGG
CGGAGGCAGCGGAGGAGGAAGCTGGAGCCACCCGCAGTTCGAGAAAGGCGGAAGCGGCCATCACCATCAC
CATCACCCTGCAGGAGAAAATCTGTACTTCCAGGGGAGAGGAGGCAGCGAGAACCTGTACTTTCAGGGGC
CTGCAGGAAGAGACTACAAAGACCATGACGGTGATTATAAAGATCATGACATCGATTACAAGGATGACGA
TGACAAGTAGTTCGAATTCTCGACCTCGAGACAAATGGCAGTATTCATCCACAATTTTAAAAGAAAAGGG
GGGATTGGGGGGTACAGTGCAGGGGAAAGAATAGTAGACATAATAGCAACAGACATACAAACTAAAGAAT
TACAAAAACAAATTACAAAAATTCAAAATTTTCGGGTTTATTACAGGGACAGCAGAGATCCACTTTGGCC
GCGGCTCGAGGGGGTTGGGGTTGCGCCTTTTCCAAGGCAGCCCTGGGTTTGCGCAGGGACGCGGCTGCTC
TGGGCGTGGTTCCGGGAAACGCAGCGGCGCCGACCCTGGGTCTCGCACATTCTTCACGTCCGTTCGCAGC
GTCACCCGGATCTTCGCCGCTACCCTTGTGGGCCCCCCGGCGACGCTTCCTGCTCCGCCCCTAAGTCGGG
AAGGTTCCTTGCGGTTCGCGGCGTGCCGGACGTGACAAACGGAAGCCGCACGTCTCACTAGTACCCTCGC
AGACGGACAGCGCCAGGGAGCAATGGCAGCGCGCCGACCGCGATGGGCTGTGGCCAATAGCGGCTGCTCA
GCAGGGCGCGCCGAGAGCAGCGGCCGGGAAGGGGCGGTGCGGGAGGCGGGGTGTGGGGCGGTAGTGTGGG
CCCTGTTCCTGCCCGCGCGGTGTTCCGCATTCTGCAAGCCTCCGGAGCGCACGTCGGCAGTCGGCTCCCT
CGTTGACCGAATCACCGACCTCTCTCCCCAGGGGGATCCACCGGAGCTTACCATGACCGAGTACAAGCCC
ACGGTGCGCCTCGCCACCCGCGACGACGTCCCCAGGGCCGTACGCACCCTCGCCGCCGCGTTCGCCGACT
ACCCCGCCACGCGCCACACCGTCGATCCGGACCGCCACATCGAGCGGGTCACCGAGCTGCAAGAACTCTT
CCTCACGCGCGTCGGGCTCGACATCGGCAAGGTGTGGGTCGCGGACGACGGCGCCGCGGTGGCGGTCTGG
ACCACGCCGGAGAGCGTCGAAGCGGGGGCGGTGTTCGCCGAGATCGGCCCGCGCATGGCCGAGTTGAGCG
GTTCCCGGCTGGCCGCGCAGCAACAGATGGAAGGCCTCCTGGCGCCGCACCGGCCCAAGGAGCCCGCGTG
GTTCCTGGCCACCGTCGGCGTCTCGCCCGACCACCAGGGCAAGGGTCTGGGCAGCGCCGTCGTGCTCCCC
GGAGTGGAGGCGGCCGAGCGCGCCGGGGTGCCCGCCTTCCTGGAGACCTCCGCGCCCCGCAACCTCCCCT
TCTACGAGCGGCTCGGCTTCACCGTCACCGCCGACGTCGAGGTGCCCGAAGGACCGCGCACCTGGTGCAT
GACCCGCAAGCCCGGTGCCTGACGCCCGCCCCACGACCCGCAGCGCCCGACCGAAAGGAGCGCACGACCC
CATGCATCGGTACCTTTAAGACCAATGACTTACAAGGCAGCTGTAGATCTTAGCCACTTTTTAAAAGAAA
AGGGGGGACTGGAAGGGCTAATTCACTCCCAACGAAGACAAGATCTGCTTTTTGCTTGTACTGGGTCTCT
CTGGTTAGACCAGATCTGAGCCTGGGAGCTCTCTGGCTAACTAGGGAACCCACTGCTTAAGCCTCAATAA
AGCTTGCCTTGAGTGCTTCAAGTAGTGTGTGCCCGTCTGTTGTGTGACTCTGGTAACTAGAGATCCCTCA
GACCCTTTTAGTCAGTGTGGAAAATCTCTAGCAGTAGTAGTTCATGTCATCTTATTATTCAGTATTTATA
ACTTGCAAAGAAATGAATATCAGAGAGTGAGAGGAACTTGTTTATTGCAGCTTATAATGGTTACAAATAA
AGCAATAGCATCACAAATTTCACAAATAAAGCATTTTTTTCACTGCATTCTAGTTGTGGTTTGTCCAAAC
TCATCAATGTATCTTATCATGTCTGGCTCTAGCTATCCCGCCCCTAACTCCGCCCATCCCGCCCCTAACT
CCGCCCAGTTCCGCCCATTCTCCGCCCCATGGCTGACTAATTTTTTTTATTTATGCAGAGGCCGAGGCCG
CCTCGGCCTCTGAGCTATTCCAGAAGTAGTGAGGAGGCTTTTTTGGAGGCCTAGGGACGTACCCAATTCG
CCCTATAGTGAGTCGTATTACGCGCGCTCACTGGCCGTCGTTTTACAACGTCGTGACTGGGAAAACCCTG
GCGTTACCCAACTTAATCGCCTTGCAGCACATCCCCCTTTCGCCAGCTGGCGTAATAGCGAAGAGGCCCG
CACCGATCGCCCTTCCCAACAGTTGCGCAGCCTGAATGGCGAATGGG
[124 nt withheld, positions 5438-5561]
C
[91 nt withheld, positions 5563-5653]
A
[49 nt withheld, positions 5655-5703]
CCTTTGACGTTGGAGTCCACGTTCTTT
[37 nt withheld, positions 5731-5767]
ACCCTATCTCGGTCTATTCTTTTGATTTATAAGGGATTTTGCCGATTTCGGCCTATTGGTTAAAAAATGA
GCTGATTTAACAAAAATTTAACGCGAATTTTAACAAAATATTAACGCTTACAATTTAGGTGGCACTTTTC
GGGGAAATGTGCGCGGAACCCCTATTTGTTTATTTTTCTAAATACATTCAAATATGTATCCGCTCATGAG
ACAATAACCCTGATAAATGCTTCAATAATATTGAAAAAGGAAGAGTATGAGTATTCAACATTTCCGTGTC
GCCCTTATTCCCTTTTTTGCGGCATTTTGCCTTCCTGTTTTTGCTCACCCAGAAACGCTGGTGAAAGTAA
AAGATGCTGAAGATCAGTTGGGTGCACGAGTGGGTTACATCGAACTGGATCTCAACAGCGGTAAGATCCT
TGAGAGTTTTCGCCCCGAAGAACGTTTTCCAATGATGAGCACTTTTAAAGTTCTGCTATGTGGCGCGGTA
TTATCCCGTATTGACGCCGGGCAAGAGCAACTCGGTCGCCGCATACACTATTCTCAGAATGACTTGGTTG
AGTACTCACCAGTCACAGAAAAGCATCTTACGGATGGCATGACAGTAAGAGAATTATGCAGTGCTGCCAT
AACCATGAGTGATAACACTGCGGCCAACTTACTTCTGACAACGATCGGAGGACCGAAGGAGCTAACCGCT
TTTTTGCACAACATGGGGGATCATGTAACTCGCCTTGATCGTTGGGAACCGGAGCTGAATGAAGCCATAC
CAAACGACGAGCGTGACACCACGATGCCTGTAGCAATGGCAACAACGTTGCGCAAACTATTAACTGGCGA
ACTACTTACTCTAGCTTCCCGGCAACAATTAATAGACTGGATGGAGGCGGATAAAGTTGCAGGACCACTT
CTGCGCTCGGCCCTTCCGGCTGGCTGGTTTATTGCTGATAAATCTGGAGCCGGTGAGCGTGGGTCTCGCG
GTATCATTGCAGCACTGGGGCCAGATGGTAAGCCCTCCCGTATCGTAGTTATCTACACGACGGGGAGTCA
GGCAACTATGGATGAACGAAATAGACAGATCGCTGAGATAGGTGCCTCACTGATTAAGCATTGGTAACTG
TCAGACCAAGTTTACTCATATATACTTTAGATTGATTTAAAACTTCATTTTTAATTTAAAAGGATCTAGG
TGAAGATCCTTTTTGATAATCTCATGACCAAAATCCCTTAACGTGAGTTTTCGTTCCACTGAGCGTCAGA
CCCCGTAGAAAAGATCAAAGGATCTTCTTGAGATCCTTTTTTTCTGCGCGTAATCTGCTGCTTGCAAACA
AAAAAACCACCGCTACCAGCGGTGGTTTGTTTGCCGGATCAAGAGCTACCAACTCTTTTTCCGAAGGTAA
CTGGCTTCAGCAGAGCGCAGATACCAAATACTGTTCTTCTAGTGTAGCCGTAGTTAGGCCACCACTTCAA
GAACTCTGTAGCACCGCCTACATACCTCGCTCTGCTAATCCTGTTACCAGTGGCTGCTGCCAGTGGCGAT
AAGTCGTGTCTTACCGGGTTGGACTCAAGACGATAGTTACCGGATAAGGCGCAGCGGTCGGGCTGAACGG
GGGGTTCGTGCACACAGCCCAGCTTGGAGCGAACGACCTACACCGAACTGAGATACCTACAGCGTGAGCT
ATGAGAAAGCGCCACGCTTCCCGAAGGGAGAAAGGCGGACAGGTATCCGGTAAGCGGCAGGGTCGGAACA
GGAGAGCGCACGAGGGAGCTTCCAGGGGGAAACGCCTGGTATCTTTATAGTCCTGTCGGGTTTCGCCACC
TCTGACTTGAGCGTCGATTTTTGTGATGCTCGTCAGGGGGGCGGAGCCTATGGAAAAACGCCAGCAACGC
GGCCTTTTTACGGTTCCTGGCCTTTTGCTGGCCTTTTGCTCACATGTTCTTTCCTGCGTTATCCCCTGAT
TCTGTGGATAACCGTATTACCGCCTTTGAGTGAGCTGATACCGCTCGCCGCAGCCGAACGACCGAGCGCA
GCGAGTCAGTGAGCGAGGAAGCGGAAGAGCGCCCAATACGCAAACCGCCTCTCCCCGCGCGTTGGCCGAT
TCATTAATGCAGCTGGCACGACAGGTTTCCCGACTGGAAAGCGGGCAGTGAGCGCAACGCAATTAATGTG
AGTTAGCTCACTCATTAGGCACCCCAGGCTTTACACTTTATGCTTCCGGCTCGTATGTTGTGTGGAATTG
TGAGCGGATAACAATTTCACACAGGAAACAGCTATGACCATGATTACGCCAAGCGCGCAATTAACCCTCA
CTAAAGGGAACAAAAGCTGGAGCTGCAAGCTTAATGTAGTCTTATGCAATACTCTTGTAGTCTTGCAACA
TGGTAACGATGAGTTAGCAACATGCCTTACAAGGAGAGAAAAAGCACCGTGCATGCCGATTGGTGGAAGT
AAGGTGGTACGATCGTGCCTTATTAGGAAGGCAACAGACGGGTCTGACATGGATTGGACGAACCACTGAA
TTGCCGCATTGCAGAGATATTGTATTTAAGTGCCTAGCTCGATACATAAACGGGTCTCTCTGGTTAGACC
AGATCTGAGCCTGGGAGCTCTCTGGCTAACTAGGGAACCCACTGCTTAAGCCTCAATAAAGCTTGCCTTG
AGTGCTTCAAGTAGTGTGTGCCCGTCTGTTGTGTGACTCTGGTAACTAGAGATCCCTCAGACCCTTTTAG
TCAGTGTGGAAAATCTCTAGCAGTGGCGCCCGAACAGGGACTTGAAAGCGAAAGGGAAACCAGAGGAGCT
CTCTCGACGCAGGACTCGGCTTGCTGAAGCGCGCACGGCAAGAGGCGAGGGGCGGCGACTGGTGAGTACG
CCAAAAATTTTGACTAGCGGAGGCTAGAAGGAGAGAGATGGGTGCGAGAGCGTCAGTATTAAGCGGGGGA
GAATTAGATCGCGATGGGAAAAAATTCGGTTAAGGCCAGGGGGAAAGAAAAAATATAAATTAAAACATAT
AGTATGGGCAAGCAGGGAGCTAGAACGATTCGCAGTTAATCCTGGCCTGTTAGAAACATCAGAAGGCTGT
AGACAAATACTGGGACAGCTACAACCATCCCTTCAGACAGGATCAGAAGAACTTAGATCATTATATAATA
CAGTAGCAACCCTCTATTGTGTGCATCAAAGGATAGAGATAAAAGACACCAAGGAAGCTTTAGACAAGAT
AGAGGAAGAGCAAAACAAAAGTAAGACCACCGCACAGCAAGCGGCCGCTGATCTTCAGACCTGGAGGAGG
AGATATGAGGGACAATTGGAGAAGTGAATTATATAAATATAAAGTAGTAAAAATTGAACCATTAGGAGTA
GCACCCACCAAGGCAAAGAGAAGAGTGGTGCAGAGAGAAAAAAGAGCAGTGGGAAT
Features (pLannotate 1.2.2; 33 found; start..end, strand, type, name):
      1..234     +  misc_feature   RRE: The Rev response element (RRE) of HIV-1 allows for Rev-dependent mRNA export from the nucleus to the cytoplasm.
    611..711     +  CDS            Rev (fragment): human immunodeficiency virus 1 (HIV-1) Rev protein; rev; enhances nuclear export of unspliced and incompletely spliced viral mRNAs
    761..944     +  promoter       U6 promoter (fragment): RNA polymerase III promoter for human U6 snRNA
    935..1069    +  enhancer       CMV enhancer (fragment): human cytomegalovirus immediate early enhancer; contains an 18-bp deletion relative to the standard CMV enhancer
   1070..1273    +  promoter       CMV promoter: human cytomegalovirus (CMV) immediate early promoter
   1326..1343    +  protein_bind   attB1 (fragment): mutant version of attB; core recombination site for the Gateway® BP reaction BP Clonase™
   1352..2797    +  CDS            IFIT5: IFIT5_HUMAN - Also known as ISG58, RI58. Experimental evidence at protein level: Swiss-Prot protein existence level 1. Interferon-induced RNA-binding protein involved in the human innate immune response. Has a broad and adaptable RNA structure recognition important for RNA recognition specificity in antiviral defense. Binds precursor and processed tRNAs as well as poly-U-tailed tRNA fragments (PubMed:25092312, PubMed:23317505, PubMed:23774268). Specifically binds single-stranded RNA bearing a 5'-triphosphate group (PPP-RNA), thereby acting as a sensor of viral single-stranded RNAs. Single-stra
   2805..2822    -  protein_bind   attB2 (fragment): mutant version of attB; core recombination site for the Gateway® BP reaction BP Clonase™
   2963..2982    +  CDS            Strep-Tag II (fragment): peptide that binds Strep-Tactin®, an engineered form of streptavidin
   2999..3017    +  CDS            7xHis (fragment): 6xHis affinity tag
   3092..3157    +  CDS            3xFLAG: three tandem FLAG® epitope tags, followed by an enterokinase cleavage site
   3205..3322    +  misc_feature   cPPT/CTS: central polypurine tract and central termination sequence of HIV-1
   3371..3881    +  promoter       hPGK promoter: human phosphoglycerate kinase 1 promoter
   3903..4502    +  CDS            PuroR: puromycin N-acetyltransferase; pac from Streptomyces alboniger; confers resistance to puromycin
   4545..4628    +  CDS            nef (fragment): NEF_HV1Z2 - Experimental evidence at protein level: Swiss-Prot protein existence level 1. Extracellular Nef protein targets CD4(+) T-lymphocytes for apoptosis by interacting with CXCR4 surface receptors. From Human immunodeficiency virus type 1 group M subtype D (isolate Z2/CDC-Z34) (HIV-1).
   4630..4863    +  LTR            3' LTR (ΔU3): self-inactivating 3' long terminal repeat (LTR) from HIV-1
   4935..5056    +  polyA_signal   SV40 poly(A) signal: SV40 polyadenylation signal
   5096..5231    +  rep_origin     SV40 ori: SV40 origin of replication
   5252..5270    -  promoter       T7 promoter: promoter for bacteriophage T7 RNA polymerase
   5278..5433    +  CDS            lacZα (fragment): LacZα fragment of β-galactosidase; lacZ fragment
   5438..5866    +  rep_origin     f1 ori (sequence partly withheld): f1 bacteriophage origin of replication; arrow indicates direction of (+) strand synthesis
   5919..6023    +  promoter       AmpR promoter: bla
   6024..6884    +  CDS            AmpR: β-lactamase; bla; confers resistance to ampicillin, carbenicillin, and related antibiotics
   7055..7643    +  rep_origin     ori: high-copy-number ColE1/pMB1/pBR322/pUC origin of replication
   7826..7918    +  CDS            lacI (fragment): lac repressor; lacI; The lac repressor binds to the lac operator to inhibit transcription in E. coli. This inhibition can be relieved by adding lactose or isopropyl-β-D-thiogalactopyranoside (IPTG).
   7931..7952    +  protein_bind   CAP binding site: CAP binding activates transcription in the presence of cAMP. E. coli catabolite activator protein
   7967..7997    +  promoter       lac promoter: promoter for the E. coli lac operon
   8005..8021    +  protein_bind   lac operator: The lac repressor binds to the lac operator to inhibit transcription in E. coli. This inhibition can be relieved by adding lactose or isopropyl-β-D-thiogalactopyranoside (IPTG). lac repressor encoded by lacI
   8066..8084    +  promoter       T3 promoter: promoter for bacteriophage T3 RNA polymerase
   8112..8338    +  promoter       RSV promoter: Rous sarcoma virus enhancer/promoter
   8339..8519    +  LTR            5' LTR (truncated): truncated 5' long terminal repeat (LTR) from HIV-1
   8566..8691    +  misc_feature   HIV-1 Ψ: packaging signal of human immunodeficiency virus type 1
   8675..9038    +  CDS            HIV-1 gag (fragment): gag protein from human immunodeficiency virus 1; gag
