[The description below was written by a language model from this plasmid's Addgene catalogue record and pLannotate feature annotations shown in this document.]
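Description:
pLD-puro-Cc-IFIT5_K160R-VA is a 9.2 kb lentiviral transfer plasmid for expressing a point mutant of human IFIT5 in mammalian cells. It was made by Gateway cloning into the pLD-puro-CcVA backbone. In bacteria it is maintained through a high-copy ColE1/pUC-type origin and ampicillin resistance (AmpR); an f1 origin, lac promoter/operator remnants and T3/T7 promoters are carried over from the parental cloning vector. The viral portion has a third-generation-style layout. An RSV promoter drives a truncated HIV-1 5' LTR, followed by the Ψ packaging signal with a partial gag sequence, the Rev response element for Rev-dependent export of the genomic RNA, a cPPT/CTS element, and a self-inactivating ΔU3 3' LTR. An SV40 poly(A) signal and SV40 origin lie downstream of the 3' LTR.

The payload is the 1,446 bp IFIT5 coding sequence (interferon-induced protein with tetratricopeptide repeats 5, an RNA-binding innate immune sensor of 5'-triphosphate single-stranded RNA) carrying a lysine-160-to-arginine substitution. It is flanked by attB1 and attB2 recombination scars and expressed from a CMV enhancer/promoter. The catalogue lists a C-terminal VA tag, and the annotation finds Strep-tag II and polyhistidine fragments plus a 3xFLAG epitope downstream of attB2, consistent with a composite affinity tag suited to sequential purification. A separate hPGK promoter drives puromycin N-acetyltransferase, which allows selection of stably transduced cells. A partial U6 promoter annotated upstream of CMV appears to be a backbone remnant. The associated study mapped human protein interaction networks of SARS-CoV-2. This suggests use of the tagged mutant in affinity purification or functional comparison with wild-type IFIT5, although the record does not state the rationale for the K160R change.
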