Addgene plasmid #191222: pLD-puro-Cc-IFIT5_K160R-VA
Purpose: Lentiviral expression of human IFIT5_K160R in mammalian cells
Depositing lab: Mohan Babu. Depositing organization: University of Regina. Publication: Human protein interaction networks of ancestral and variant SARS-CoV-2 in organ-specific cells and bodily fluids. Broderick K, Moutaoufik MT, Saccon T, Malty R, Amin S, Phanse S, Joseph TP, Zilocchi M, Hosseinnia A, Istace Z, Hajikarimlou M, Abrar S, Fisher J, Brassard R, Perera R, Kumar A, Aoki H, Rahmatbakhsh M, Jessulat M, Kobasa D, Dehne F, Prasad B, Gagarinova A, Joanne Lemieux M, Cochrane A, Houry WA, Aly KA, Golshani A, Babu M. Nat Commun. 2025 Jul 1;16(1):5784. doi: 10.1038/s41467-025-60949-1. PubMed 40593736.
Backbone
  Vector backbone: pLD-puro-CcVA (Addgene plasmid #24588)
  Backbone size w/o insert (bp): 7737
  Total vector size (bp): 9183
  Vector type: Mammalian Expression, Lentiviral
  Selectable markers: Puromycin
Growth in bacteria
  Bacterial resistance: Ampicillin, 100 μg/mL
  Growth temperature: 30°C
  Growth strain: NEB Stable
  Copy number: High Copy
Gene/Insert
  Gene/Insert name: interferon-induced protein with tetratricopeptide repeats 5 (alt name: IFIT5)
  Species: H. sapiens (human)
  Insert size (bp): 1446
  Mutation: changed Lysine 160 to Arginine (K160R)
  GenBank ID: NM_012420.3
  Entrez Gene: IFIT5 (a.k.a. ISG58, P58, RI58)
  Promoter: CMV
  Tag / fusion protein: VA tag (C terminal on insert)
  Cloning method: Gateway Cloning
  Sequencing primers: 5′ CMV-F; 3′ hPGK_R [5'-ccttggaaaaggcgcaacc-3']
Terms and licenses: Academic/Nonprofit Terms; Industry Terms: Not Available to Industry
How to cite: pLD-puro-Cc-IFIT5_K160R-VA was a gift from Mohan Babu (Addgene plasmid # 191222 ; http://n2t.net/addgene:191222 ; RRID:Addgene_191222)
